>Addgene plasmid #239260 | LentiCRISPR-B_2xsgRNAs-RMRP (pAVA3583) | addgene full sequence | sequence record 478406 | Addgene NGS Result
TTAATGTAGTCTTATGCAATACTCTTGTAGTCTTGCAACATGGTAACGATGAGTTAGCAACATGCCTTAC
AAGGAGAGAAAAAGCACCGTGCATGCCGATTGGTGGAAGTAAGGTGGTACGATCGTGCCTTATTAGGAAG
GCAACAGACGGGTCTGACATGGATTGGACGAACCACTGAATTGCCGCATTGCAGAGATATTGTATTTAAG
TGCCTAGCTCGATACATAAACGGGTCTCTCTGGTTAGACCAGATCTGAGCCTGGGAGCTCTCTGGCTAAC
TAGGGAACCCACTGCTTAAGCCTCAATAAAGCTTGCCTTGAGTGCTTCAAGTAGTGTGTGCCCGTCTGTT
GTGTGACTCTGGTAACTAGAGATCCCTCAGACCCTTTTAGTCAGTGTGGAAAATCTCTAGCAGTGGCGCC
CGAACAGGGACTTGAAAGCGAAAGGGAAACCAGAGGAGCTCTCTCGACGCAGGACTCGGCTTGCTGAAGC
GCGCACGGCAAGAGGCGAGGGGCGGCGACTGGTGAGTACGCCAAAAATTTTGACTAGCGGAGGCTAGAAG
GAGAGAGATGGGTGCGAGAGCGTCAGTATTAAGCGGGGGAGAATTAGATCGCGATGGGAAAAAATTCGGT
TAAGGCCAGGGGGAAAGAAAAAATATAAATTAAAACATATAGTATGGGCAAGCAGGGAGCTAGAACGATT
CGCAGTTAATCCTGGCCTGTTAGAAACATCAGAAGGCTGTAGACAAATACTGGGACAGCTACAACCATCC
CTTCAGACAGGATCAGAAGAACTTAGATCATTATATAATACAGTAGCAACCCTCTATTGTGTGCATCAAA
GGATAGAGATAAAAGACACCAAGGAAGCTTTAGACAAGATAGAGGAAGAGCAAAACAAAAGTAAGACCAC
CGCACAGCAAGCGGCCGCTGATCTTCAGACCTGGAGGAGGAGATATGAGGGACAATTGGAGAAGTGAATT
ATATAAATATAAAGTAGTAAAAATTGAACCATTAGGAGTAGCACCCACCAAGGCAAAGAGAAGAGTGGTG
CAGAGAGAAAAAAGAGCAGTGGGAATAGGAGCTTTGTTCCTTGGGTTCTTGGGAGCAGCAGGAAGCACTA
TGGGCGCAGCGTCAATGACGCTGACGGTACAGGCCAGACAATTATTGTCTGGTATAGTGCAGCAGCAGAA
CAATTTGCTGAGGGCTATTGAGGCGCAACAGCATCTGTTGCAACTCACAGTCTGGGGCATCAAGCAGCTC
CAGGCAAGAATCCTGGCTGTGGAAAGATACCTAAAGGATCAACAGCTCCTGGGGATTTGGGGTTGCTCTG
GAAAACTCATTTGCACCACTGCTGTGCCTTGGAATGCTAGTTGGAGTAATAAATCTCTGGAACAGATTTG
GAATCACACGACCTGGATGGAGTGGGACAGAGAAATTAACAATTACACAAGCTTAATACACTCCTTAATT
GAAGAATCGCAAAACCAGCAAGAAAAGAATGAACAAGAATTATTGGAATTAGATAAATGGGCAAGTTTGT
GGAATTGGTTTAACATAACAAATTGGCTGTGGTATATAAAATTATTCATAATGATAGTAGGAGGCTTGGT
AGGTTTAAGAATAGTTTTTGCTGTACTTTCTATAGTGAATAGAGTTAGGCAGGGATATTCACCATTATCG
TTTCAGACCCACCTCCCAACCCCGAGGGGACCCAGAGAGGGCCTATTTCCCATGATTCCTTCATATTTGC
ATATACGATACAAGGCTGTTAGAGAGATAATTAGAATTAATTTGACTGTAAACACAAAGATATTAGTACA
AAATACGTGACGTAGAAAGTAATAATTTCTTGGGTAGTTTGCAGTTTTAAAATTATGTTTTAAAATGGAC
TATCATATGCTTACCGTAACTTGAAAGTATTTCGATTTCTTGGCTTTATATATCTTGTGGAAAGGACGAA
ACACCGGAGGACGTGGTTCGTGCTGAGTTTTAGAGCTAGAAATAGCAAGTTAAAATAAGGCTAGTCCGTT
ATCAACTTGAAAAAGTGGCACCGAGTCGGTGCTTTTTTGAATTCCTGCAGTATTTAGCATGCCCCACCCA
TCTGCAAGGCATTCTGGATAGTGTCAAAACAGCCGGAAATCAAGTCCGTTTATCTCAAACTTTAGCATTT
TGGGAATAAATGATATTTGCTATGCTGGTTAAATTAGATTTTAGTTAAATTTCCTGCTGAAGCTCTAGTA
CGATAAGCAACTTGACCTAAGTGTAAAGTTGAGACTTCCTTCAGGTTTATATAGCTTGTGCGCCGCTTGG
GTACCTCGGCTCAGCGGGATACGCTTCTGTTTTAGAGCTAGAAATAGCAAGTTAAAATAAGGCTAGTCCG
TTATCAACTTGAAAAAGTGGCACCGAGTCGGTGCTTTTTTGAATTCTAGATCTTGAGACAAATGGCAGTA
TTCATCCACAATTTTAAAAGAAAAGGGGGGATTGGGGGGTACAGTGCAGGGGAAAGAATAGTAGACATAA
TAGCAACAGACATACAAACTAAAGAATTACAAAAACAAATTACAAAAATTCAAAATTTTCGGGTTTATTA
CAGGGACAGCAGAGATCCACTTTGGCGCCGGCTCGAGTGGCTCCGGTGCCCGTCAGTGGGCAGAGCGCAC
ATCGCCCACAGTCCCCGAGAAGTTGGGGGGAGGGGTCGGCAATTGAACCGGTGCCTAGAGAAGGTGGCGC
GGGGTAAACTGGGAAAGTGATGTCGTGTACTGGCTCCGCCTTTTTCCCGAGGGTGGGGGAGAACCGTATA
TAAGTGCAGTAGTCGCCGTGAACGTTCTTTTTCGCAACGGGTTTGCCGCCAGAACACAGGTGTCGTGACG
CGGGATCCGCCACCATGGATTACAAAGACGATGACGATAAGATGGCCCCAAAGAAGAAGCGGAAGGTCGG
TATCCACGGAGTCCCAGCAGCCGACAAGAAGTACAGCATCGGCCTGGACATCGGCACCAACTCTGTGGGC
TGGGCCGTGATCACCGACGAGTACAAGGTGCCCAGCAAGAAATTCAAGGTGCTGGGCAACACCGACCGGC
ACAGCATCAAGAAGAACCTGATCGGAGCCCTGCTGTTCGACAGCGGCGAAACAGCCGAGGCCACCCGGCT
GAAGAGAACCGCCAGAAGAAGATACACCAGACGGAAGAACCGGATCTGCTATCTGCAAGAGATCTTCAGC
AACGAGATGGCCAAGGTGGACGACAGCTTCTTCCACAGACTGGAAGAGTCCTTCCTGGTGGAAGAGGATA
AGAAGCACGAGCGGCACCCCATCTTCGGCAACATCGTGGACGAGGTGGCCTACCACGAGAAGTACCCCAC
CATCTACCACCTGAGAAAGAAACTGGTGGACAGCACCGACAAGGCCGACCTGCGGCTGATCTATCTGGCC
CTGGCCCACATGATCAAGTTCCGGGGCCACTTCCTGATCGAGGGCGACCTGAACCCCGACAACAGCGACG
TGGACAAGCTGTTCATCCAGCTGGTGCAGACCTACAACCAGCTGTTCGAGGAAAACCCCATCAACGCCAG
CGGCGTGGACGCCAAGGCCATCCTGTCTGCCAGACTGAGCAAGAGCAGACGGCTGGAAAATCTGATCGCC
CAGCTGCCCGGCGAGAAGAAGAATGGCCTGTTCGGAAACCTGATTGCCCTGAGCCTGGGCCTGACCCCCA
ACTTCAAGAGCAACTTCGACCTGGCCGAGGATGCCAAACTGCAGCTGAGCAAGGACACCTACGACGACGA
CCTGGACAACCTGCTGGCCCAGATCGGCGACCAGTACGCCGACCTGTTTCTGGCCGCCAAGAACCTGTCC
GACGCCATCCTGCTGAGCGACATCCTGAGAGTGAACACCGAGATCACCAAGGCCCCCCTGAGCGCCTCTA
TGATCAAGAGATACGACGAGCACCACCAGGACCTGACCCTGCTGAAAGCTCTCGTGCGGCAGCAGCTGCC
TGAGAAGTACAAAGAGATTTTCTTCGACCAGAGCAAGAACGGCTACGCCGGCTACATTGACGGCGGAGCC
AGCCAGGAAGAGTTCTACAAGTTCATCAAGCCCATCCTGGAAAAGATGGACGGCACCGAGGAACTGCTCG
TGAAGCTGAACAGAGAGGACCTGCTGCGGAAGCAGCGGACCTTCGACAACGGCAGCATCCCCCACCAGAT
CCACCTGGGAGAGCTGCACGCCATTCTGCGGCGGCAGGAAGATTTTTACCCATTCCTGAAGGACAACCGG
GAAAAGATCGAGAAGATCCTGACCTTCCGCATCCCCTACTACGTGGGCCCTCTGGCCAGGGGAAACAGCA
GATTCGCCTGGATGACCAGAAAGAGCGAGGAAACCATCACCCCCTGGAACTTCGAGGAAGTGGTGGACAA
GGGCGCTTCCGCCCAGAGCTTCATCGAGCGGATGACCAACTTCGATAAGAACCTGCCCAACGAGAAGGTG
CTGCCCAAGCACAGCCTGCTGTACGAGTACTTCACCGTGTATAACGAGCTGACCAAAGTGAAATACGTGA
CCGAGGGAATGAGAAAGCCCGCCTTCCTGAGCGGCGAGCAGAAAAAGGCCATCGTGGACCTGCTGTTCAA
GACCAACCGGAAAGTGACCGTGAAGCAGCTGAAAGAGGACTACTTCAAGAAAATCGAGTGCTTCGACTCC
GTGGAAATCTCCGGCGTGGAAGATCGGTTCAACGCCTCCCTGGGCACATACCACGATCTGCTGAAAATTA
TCAAGGACAAGGACTTCCTGGACAATGAGGAAAACGAGGACATTCTGGAAGATATCGTGCTGACCCTGAC
ACTGTTTGAGGACAGAGAGATGATCGAGGAACGGCTGAAAACCTATGCCCACCTGTTCGACGACAAAGTG
ATGAAGCAGCTGAAGCGGCGGAGATACACCGGCTGGGGCAGGCTGAGCCGGAAGCTGATCAACGGCATCC
GGGACAAGCAGTCCGGCAAGACAATCCTGGATTTCCTGAAGTCCGACGGCTTCGCCAACAGAAACTTCAT
GCAGCTGATCCACGACGACAGCCTGACCTTTAAAGAGGACATCCAGAAAGCCCAGGTGTCCGGCCAGGGC
GATAGCCTGCACGAGCACATTGCCAATCTGGCCGGCAGCCCCGCCATTAAGAAGGGCATCCTGCAGACAG
TGAAGGTGGTGGACGAGCTCGTGAAAGTGATGGGCCGGCACAAGCCCGAGAACATCGTGATCGAAATGGC
CAGAGAGAACCAGACCACCCAGAAGGGACAGAAGAACAGCCGCGAGAGAATGAAGCGGATCGAAGAGGGC
ATCAAAGAGCTGGGCAGCCAGATCCTGAAAGAACACCCCGTGGAAAACACCCAGCTGCAGAACGAGAAGC
TGTACCTGTACTACCTGCAGAATGGGCGGGATATGTACGTGGACCAGGAACTGGACATCAACCGGCTGTC
CGACTACGATGTGGACCATATCGTGCCTCAGAGCTTTCTGAAGGACGACTCCATCGACAACAAGGTGCTG
ACCAGAAGCGACAAGAACCGGGGCAAGAGCGACAACGTGCCCTCCGAAGAGGTCGTGAAGAAGATGAAGA
ACTACTGGCGGCAGCTGCTGAACGCCAAGCTGATTACCCAGAGAAAGTTCGACAATCTGACCAAGGCCGA
GAGAGGCGGCCTGAGCGAACTGGATAAGGCCGGCTTCATCAAGAGACAGCTGGTGGAAACCCGGCAGATC
ACAAAGCACGTGGCACAGATCCTGGACTCCCGGATGAACACTAAGTACGACGAGAATGACAAGCTGATCC
GGGAAGTGAAAGTGATCACCCTGAAGTCCAAGCTGGTGTCCGATTTCCGGAAGGATTTCCAGTTTTACAA
AGTGCGCGAGATCAACAACTACCACCACGCCCACGACGCCTACCTGAACGCCGTCGTGGGAACCGCCCTG
ATCAAAAAGTACCCTAAGCTGGAAAGCGAGTTCGTGTACGGCGACTACAAGGTGTACGACGTGCGGAAGA
TGATCGCCAAGAGCGAGCAGGAAATCGGCAAGGCTACCGCCAAGTACTTCTTCTACAGCAACATCATGAA
CTTTTTCAAGACCGAGATTACCCTGGCCAACGGCGAGATCCGGAAGCGGCCTCTGATCGAGACAAACGGC
GAAACCGGGGAGATCGTGTGGGATAAGGGCCGGGATTTTGCCACCGTGCGGAAAGTGCTGAGCATGCCCC
AAGTGAATATCGTGAAAAAGACCGAGGTGCAGACAGGCGGCTTCAGCAAAGAGTCTATCCTGCCCAAGAG
GAACAGCGATAAGCTGATCGCCAGAAAGAAGGACTGGGACCCTAAGAAGTACGGCGGCTTCGACAGCCCC
ACCGTGGCCTATTCTGTGCTGGTGGTGGCCAAAGTGGAAAAGGGCAAGTCCAAGAAACTGAAGAGTGTGA
AAGAGCTGCTGGGGATCACCATCATGGAAAGAAGCAGCTTCGAGAAGAATCCCATCGACTTTCTGGAAGC
CAAGGGCTACAAAGAAGTGAAAAAGGACCTGATCATCAAGCTGCCTAAGTACTCCCTGTTCGAGCTGGAA
AACGGCCGGAAGAGAATGCTGGCCTCTGCCGGCGAACTGCAGAAGGGAAACGAACTGGCCCTGCCCTCCA
AATATGTGAACTTCCTGTACCTGGCCAGCCACTATGAGAAGCTGAAGGGCTCCCCCGAGGATAATGAGCA
GAAACAGCTGTTTGTGGAACAGCACAAGCACTACCTGGACGAGATCATCGAGCAGATCAGCGAGTTCTCC
AAGAGAGTGATCCTGGCCGACGCTAATCTGGACAAAGTGCTGTCCGCCTACAACAAGCACCGGGATAAGC
CCATCAGAGAGCAGGCCGAGAATATCATCCACCTGTTTACCCTGACCAATCTGGGAGCCCCTGCCGCCTT
CAAGTACTTTGACACCACCATCGACCGGAAGAGGTACACCAGCACCAAAGAGGTGCTGGACGCCACCCTG
ATCCACCAGAGCATCACCGGCCTGTACGAGACACGGATCGACCTGTCTCAGCTGGGAGGCGACAAGCGTC
CTGCTGCTACTAAGAAAGCTGGTCAAGCTAAGAAAAAGAAAGCTAGCGGCAGCGGCGCCACCAACTTCAG
CCTGCTGAAGCAGGCCGGCGACGTGGAGGAGAACCCCGGCCCCATGGCCAAGCCTTTGTCTCAAGAAGAA
TCCACCCTCATTGAAAGAGCAACGGCTACAATCAACAGCATCCCCATCTCTGAAGACTACAGCGTCGCCA
GCGCAGCTCTCTCTAGCGACGGCCGCATCTTCACTGGTGTCAATGTATATCATTTTACTGGGGGACCTTG
TGCAGAACTCGTGGTGCTGGGCACTGCTGCTGCTGCGGCAGCTGGCAACCTGACTTGTATCGTCGCGATC
GGAAATGAGAACAGGGGCATCTTGAGCCCCTGCGGACGGTGCCGACAGGTGCTTCTCGATCTGCATCCTG
GGATCAAAGCCATAGTGAAGGACAGTGATGGACAGCCGACGGCAGTTGGGATTCGTGAATTGCTGCCCTC
TGGTTATGTGTGGGAGGGCTAAACGCGTTAAGTCGACAATCAACCTCTGGATTACAAAATTTGTGAAAGA
TTGACTGGTATTCTTAACTATGTTGCTCCTTTTACGCTATGTGGATACGCTGCTTTAATGCCTTTGTATC
ATGCTATTGCTTCCCGTATGGCTTTCATTTTCTCCTCCTTGTATAAATCCTGGTTGCTGTCTCTTTATGA
GGAGTTGTGGCCCGTTGTCAGGCAACGTGGCGTGGTGTGCACTGTGTTTGCTGACGCAACCCCCACTGGT
TGGGGCATTGCCACCACCTGTCAGCTCCTTTCCGGGACTTTCGCTTTCCCCCTCCCTATTGCCACGGCGG
AACTCATCGCCGCCTGCCTTGCCCGCTGCTGGACAGGGGCTCGGCTGTTGGGCACTGACAATTCCGTGGT
GTTGTCGGGGAAATCATCGTCCTTTCCTTGGCTGCTCGCCTGTGTTGCCACCTGGATTCTGCGCGGGACG
TCCTTCTGCTACGTCCCTTCGGCCCTCAATCCAGCGGACCTTCCTTCCCGCGGCCTGCTGCCGGCTCTGC
GGCCTCTTCCGCGTCTTCGCCTTCGCCCTCAGACGAGTCGGATCTCCCTTTGGGCCGCCTCCCCGCGTCG
ACTTTAAGACCAATGACTTACAAGGCAGCTGTAGATCTTAGCCACTTTTTAAAAGAAAAGGGGGGACTGG
AAGGGCTAATTCACTCCCAACGAAGACAAGATCTGCTTTTTGCTTGTACTGGGTCTCTCTGGTTAGACCA
GATCTGAGCCTGGGAGCTCTCTGGCTAACTAGGGAACCCACTGCTTAAGCCTCAATAAAGCTTGCCTTGA
GTGCTTCAAGTAGTGTGTGCCCGTCTGTTGTGTGACTCTGGTAACTAGAGATCCCTCAGACCCTTTTAGT
CAGTGTGGAAAATCTCTAGCAGTACGTATAGTAGTTCATGTCATCTTATTATTCAGTATTTATAACTTGC
AAAGAAATGAATATCAGAGAGTGAGAGGAACTTGTTTATTGCAGCTTATAATGGTTACAAATAAAGCAAT
AGCATCACAAATTTCACAAATAAAGCATTTTTTTCACTGCATTCTAGTTGTGGTTTGTCCAAACTCATCA
ATGTATCTTATCATGTCTGGCTCTAGCTATCCCGCCCCTAACTCCGCCCATCCCGCCCCTAACTCCGCCC
AGTTCCGCCCATTCTCCGCCCCATGGCTGACTAATTTTTTTTATTTATGCAGAGGCCGAGGCCGCCTCGG
CCTCTGAGCTATTCCAGAAGTAGTGAGGAGGCTTTTTTGGAGGCCTAGGGACGTACCCAATTCGCCCTAT
AGTGAGTCGTATTACGCGCGCTCACTGGCCGTCGTTTTACAACGTCGTGACTGGGAAAACCCTGGCGTTA
CCCAACTTAATCGCCTTGCAGCACATCCCCCTTTCGCCAGCTGGCGTAATAGCGAAGAGGCCCGCACCGA
TCGCCCTTCCCAACAGTTGCGCAGCCTGAATGGCGAATGGG
[124 nt withheld, positions 9072-9195]
C
[91 nt withheld, positions 9197-9287]
A
[49 nt withheld, positions 9289-9337]
CCTTTGACGTTGGAGTCCACGTTCTTT
[37 nt withheld, positions 9365-9401]
ACCCTATCTCGGTCTATTCTTTTGATTTATAAGGGATTTTGCCGATTTCGGCCTATTGGTTAAAAAATGA
GCTGATTTAACAAAAATTTAACGCGAATTTTAACAAAATATTAACGCTTACAATTTAGGTGGCACTTTTC
GGGGAAATGTGCGCGGAACCCCTATTTGTTTATTTTTCTAAATACATTCAAATATGTATCCGCTCATGAG
ACAATAACCCTGATAAATGCTTCAATAATATTGAAAAAGGAAGAGTATGAGTATTCAACATTTCCGTGTC
GCCCTTATTCCCTTTTTTGCGGCATTTTGCCTTCCTGTTTTTGCTCACCCAGAAACGCTGGTGAAAGTAA
AAGATGCTGAAGATCAGTTGGGTGCACGAGTGGGTTACATCGAACTGGATCTCAACAGCGGTAAGATCCT
TGAGAGTTTTCGCCCCGAAGAACGTTTTCCAATGATGAGCACTTTTAAAGTTCTGCTATGTGGCGCGGTA
TTATCCCGTATTGACGCCGGGCAAGAGCAACTCGGTCGCCGCATACACTATTCTCAGAATGACTTGGTTG
AGTACTCACCAGTCACAGAAAAGCATCTTACGGATGGCATGACAGTAAGAGAATTATGCAGTGCTGCCAT
AACCATGAGTGATAACACTGCGGCCAACTTACTTCTGACAACGATCGGAGGACCGAAGGAGCTAACCGCT
TTTTTGCACAACATGGGGGATCATGTAACTCGCCTTGATCGTTGGGAACCGGAGCTGAATGAAGCCATAC
CAAACGACGAGCGTGACACCACGATGCCTGTAGCAATGGCAACAACGTTGCGCAAACTATTAACTGGCGA
ACTACTTACTCTAGCTTCCCGGCAACAATTAATAGACTGGATGGAGGCGGATAAAGTTGCAGGACCACTT
CTGCGCTCGGCCCTTCCGGCTGGCTGGTTTATTGCTGATAAATCTGGAGCCGGTGAGCGTGGGTCTCGCG
GTATCATTGCAGCACTGGGGCCAGATGGTAAGCCCTCCCGTATCGTAGTTATCTACACGACGGGGAGTCA
GGCAACTATGGATGAACGAAATAGACAGATCGCTGAGATAGGTGCCTCACTGATTAAGCATTGGTAACTG
TCAGACCAAGTTTACTCATATATACTTTAGATTGATTTAAAACTTCATTTTTAATTTAAAAGGATCTAGG
TGAAGATCCTTTTTGATAATCTCATGACCAAAATCCCTTAACGTGAGTTTTCGTTCCACTGAGCGTCAGA
CCCCGTAGAAAAGATCAAAGGATCTTCTTGAGATCCTTTTTTTCTGCGCGTAATCTGCTGCTTGCAAACA
AAAAAACCACCGCTACCAGCGGTGGTTTGTTTGCCGGATCAAGAGCTACCAACTCTTTTTCCGAAGGTAA
CTGGCTTCAGCAGAGCGCAGATACCAAATACTGTTCTTCTAGTGTAGCCGTAGTTAGGCCACCACTTCAA
GAACTCTGTAGCACCGCCTACATACCTCGCTCTGCTAATCCTGTTACCAGTGGCTGCTGCCAGTGGCGAT
AAGTCGTGTCTTACCGGGTTGGACTCAAGACGATAGTTACCGGATAAGGCGCAGCGGTCGGGCTGAACGG
GGGGTTCGTGCACACAGCCCAGCTTGGAGCGAACGACCTACACCGAACTGAGATACCTACAGCGTGAGCT
ATGAGAAAGCGCCACGCTTCCCGAAGGGAGAAAGGCGGACAGGTATCCGGTAAGCGGCAGGGTCGGAACA
GGAGAGCGCACGAGGGAGCTTCCAGGGGGAAACGCCTGGTATCTTTATAGTCCTGTCGGGTTTCGCCACC
TCTGACTTGAGCGTCGATTTTTGTGATGCTCGTCAGGGGGGCGGAGCCTATGGAAAAACGCCAGCAACGC
GGCCTTTTTACGGTTCCTGGCCTTTTGCTGGCCTTTTGCTCACATGTTCTTTCCTGCGTTATCCCCTGAT
TCTGTGGATAACCGTATTACCGCCTTTGAGTGAGCTGATACCGCTCGCCGCAGCCGAACGACCGAGCGCA
GCGAGTCAGTGAGCGAGGAAGCGGAAGAGCGCCCAATACGCAAACCGCCTCTCCCCGCGCGTTGGCCGAT
TCATTAATGCAGCTGGCACGACAGGTTTCCCGACTGGAAAGCGGGCAGTGAGCGCAACGCAATTAATGTG
AGTTAGCTCACTCATTAGGCACCCCAGGCTTTACACTTTATGCTTCCGGCTCGTATGTTGTGTGGAATTG
TGAGCGGATAACAATTTCACACAGGAAACAGCTATGACCATGATTACGCCAAGCGCGCAATTAACCCTCA
CTAAAGGGAACAAAAGCTGGAGCTGCAAGC
Features (pLannotate 1.2.2; 30 found; start..end, strand, type, name):
      5..231     +  promoter       RSV promoter: Rous sarcoma virus enhancer/promoter
    232..412     +  LTR            5' LTR (truncated): truncated 5' long terminal repeat (LTR) from HIV-1
    459..584     +  misc_feature   HIV-1 Ψ: packaging signal of human immunodeficiency virus type 1
    568..931     +  CDS            HIV-1 gag (fragment): gag protein from human immunodeficiency virus 1; gag
   1077..1310    +  misc_feature   RRE: The Rev response element (RRE) of HIV-1 allows for Rev-dependent mRNA export from the nucleus to the cytoplasm.
   1687..1713    +  CDS            Rev (fragment): human immunodeficiency virus 1 (HIV-1) Rev protein; rev; enhances nuclear export of unspliced and incompletely spliced viral mRNAs
   1717..1957    +  promoter       U6 promoter: RNA polymerase III promoter for human U6 snRNA
   1987..2062    +  misc_RNA       gRNA scaffold: guide RNA scaffold for the Streptococcus pyogenes CRISPR/Cas9 system
   2339..2414    +  misc_RNA       gRNA scaffold: guide RNA scaffold for the Streptococcus pyogenes CRISPR/Cas9 system
   2462..2579    +  misc_feature   cPPT/CTS: central polypurine tract and central termination sequence of HIV-1
   2648..2859    +  promoter       EF-1α core promoter: core promoter for human elongation factor EF-1α
   2963..4564    +  CDS            Cas9(N): N-terminal portion of Streptococcus pyogenes Cas9 (Zetsche et al., 2015)
   4565..7063    +  CDS            Cas9(C): C-terminal portion of Streptococcus pyogenes Cas9 (Zetsche et al., 2015)
   7184..7582    +  CDS            BSD: blasticidin S deaminase; Aspergillus terreus BSD; confers resistance to blasticidin
   7598..8186    +  misc_feature   WPRE: woodchuck hepatitis virus posttranscriptional regulatory element
   8237..8256    +  misc_feature   cPPT/CTS (fragment): central polypurine tract and central termination sequence of HIV-1
   8258..8491    +  LTR            3' LTR (ΔU3): self-inactivating 3' long terminal repeat (LTR) from HIV-1
   8569..8690    +  polyA_signal   SV40 poly(A) signal: SV40 polyadenylation signal
   8730..8865    +  rep_origin     SV40 ori: SV40 origin of replication
   8886..8904    -  promoter       T7 promoter: promoter for bacteriophage T7 RNA polymerase
   8912..9067    +  CDS            lacZα (fragment): LacZα fragment of β-galactosidase; lacZ fragment
   9072..9500    +  rep_origin     f1 ori (sequence partly withheld): f1 bacteriophage origin of replication; arrow indicates direction of (+) strand synthesis
   9553..9657    +  promoter       AmpR promoter: bla
   9658..10518   +  CDS            AmpR: β-lactamase; bla; confers resistance to ampicillin, carbenicillin, and related antibiotics
  10689..11277   +  rep_origin     ori: high-copy-number ColE1/pMB1/pBR322/pUC origin of replication
  11460..11552   +  CDS            lacI (fragment): lac repressor; lacI; The lac repressor binds to the lac operator to inhibit transcription in E. coli. This inhibition can be relieved by adding lactose or isopropyl-β-D-thiogalactopyranoside (IPTG).
  11565..11586   +  protein_bind   CAP binding site: CAP binding activates transcription in the presence of cAMP. E. coli catabolite activator protein
  11601..11631   +  promoter       lac promoter: promoter for the E. coli lac operon
  11635..11657   +  protein_bind   lac operator (fragment): The lac repressor binds to the lac operator to inhibit transcription in E. coli. This inhibition can be relieved by adding lactose or isopropyl-β-D-thiogalactopyranoside (IPTG). lac repressor encoded by lacI
  11700..11718   +  promoter       T3 promoter: promoter for bacteriophage T3 RNA polymerase
