[The description below was written by a language model from this plasmid's Addgene catalogue record and pLannotate feature annotations shown in this document.]
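Description:
LentiCRISPR-B_2xsgRNAs-RMRP (pAVA3583) is an all-in-one lentiviral CRISPR vector built on the LentiCRISPR-B backbone, designed to deliver Streptococcus pyogenes Cas9, a blasticidin resistance marker and two guide RNAs against the human RMRP gene, which encodes the RNA component of ribonuclease MRP. It is propagated in E. coli as a high-copy plasmid through a ColE1/pUC-type origin with ampicillin selection (AmpR). The backbone also carries an f1 origin, an SV40 origin and poly(A) signal, and remnants of lac and T7/T3 cloning-vector sequences.

The viral portion has a third-generation, self-inactivating layout. An RSV promoter fused to a truncated HIV-1 5' LTR drives genomic RNA production in packaging cells, followed by the Ψ packaging signal, a gag fragment, the RRE for Rev-dependent export and a cPPT/CTS, and it ends in a ΔU3 3' LTR. Two sgRNA cassettes sit upstream of the cPPT. The first uses the annotated human U6 promoter, and the catalogue entry states that the second is driven by a 7SK promoter. That 7SK promoter was not picked up in the feature table, though two S. pyogenes gRNA scaffolds are annotated with a gap between them. Using different Pol III promoters reduces repeated sequence within the vector.

Downstream, an EF-1α core promoter drives Cas9, which the annotation tool splits into contiguous N- and C-terminal portions. According to the record, Cas9 is linked by P2A to blasticidin S deaminase, so both proteins come from one transcript stabilised by a WPRE. Transduced cells can therefore be selected with blasticidin. Pairing two guides on the same locus is commonly done to delete or more reliably disrupt a noncoding RNA gene, although the record gives only RMRP targeting as the purpose.
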