Addgene plasmid #239260: LentiCRISPR-B_2xsgRNAs-RMRP (pAVA3583)
Purpose: Lentiviral vector expressing Cas9-P2A-Blasticidin and two sgRNAs targeting RMRP
Depositing lab: Andrei Alexandrov. Depositing organization: Clemson University. Publication: Identification of RMP24 and RMP64, human ribonuclease MRP-specific protein components. Che R, Mirani B, Panah M, Chen X, Luo H, Alexandrov A. Cell Rep. 2025 Jun 24;44(6):115752. doi: 10.1016/j.celrep.2025.115752. Epub 2025 May 24. PubMed 40413743.
Backbone
  Vector backbone: LentiCRISPR-B
  Vector type: Lentiviral, CRISPR
  Selectable markers: Blasticidin
Growth in bacteria
  Bacterial resistance: Ampicillin, 100 μg/mL
  Growth temperature: 37°C
  Growth strain: NEB Stable
  Copy number: High Copy
Gene/Insert
  Gene/Insert name: U6-driven sgRNA1 and 7SK-driven sgRNA2 targeting RMRP
  gRNA/shRNA sequence: sgRNA1: GAGGACGTGGTTCGTGCTGA/sgRNA2: GCTCAGCGGGATACGCTTCT
  Species: H. sapiens (human)
  Cloning method: Gibson Cloning
  Sequencing primers: 5′ CGTGACGTAGAAAGTAATAATTTCTTGGGTAG
Terms and licenses: Academic/Nonprofit Terms; Industry Terms: Not Available to Industry
Depositor comments: Please visit https://doi.org/10.1101/2025.01.19.633795 for bioRxiv preprint.
How to cite: LentiCRISPR-B_2xsgRNAs-RMRP (pAVA3583) was a gift from Andrei Alexandrov (Addgene plasmid # 239260 ; http://n2t.net/addgene:239260 ; RRID:Addgene_239260)
